>Addgene plasmid #132967 | EGFP-plk1-AKAP | addgene full sequence | sequence record 265937 | Addgene NGS Result
TAGTTATTAATAGTAATCAATTACGGGGTCATTAGTTCATAGCCCATATATGGAGTTCCGCGTTACATAA
CTTACGGTAAATGGCCCGCCTGGCTGACCGCCCAACGACCCCCGCCCATTGACGTCAATAATGACGTATG
TTCCCATAGTAACGCCAATAGGGACTTTCCATTGACGTCAATGGGTGGAGTATTTACGGTAAACTGCCCA
CTTGGCAGTACATCAAGTGTATCATATGCCAAGTACGCCCCCTATTGACGTCAATGACGGTAAATGGCCC
GCCTGGCATTATGCCCAGTACATGACCTTATGGGACTTTCCTACTTGGCAGTACATCTACGTATTAGTCA
TCGCTATTACCATGGTGATGCGGTTTTGGCAGTACATCAATGGGCGTGGATAGCGGTTTGACTCACGGGG
ATTTCCAAGTCTCCACCCCATTGACGTCAATGGGAGTTTGTTTTGGCACCAAAATCAACGGGACTTTCCA
AAATGTCGTAACAACTCCGCCCCATTGACGCAAATGGGCGGTAGGCGTGTACGGTGGGAGGTCTATATAA
GCAGAGCTGGTTTAGTGAACCGTCAGATCCGCTAGCGCTACCGGTCGCCACCATGGTGAGCAAGGGCGAG
GAGCTGTTCACCGGGGTGGTGCCCATCCTGGTCGAGCTGGACGGCGACGTAAACGGCCACAAGTTCAGCG
TGTCCGGCGAGGGCGAGGGCGATGCCACCTACGGCAAGCTGACCCTGAAGTTCATCTGCACCACCGGCAA
GCTGCCCGTGCCCTGGCCCACCCTCGTGACCACCCTGACCTACGGCGTGCAGTGCTTCAGCCGCTACCCC
GACCACATGAAGCAGCACGACTTCTTCAAGTCCGCCATGCCCGAAGGCTACGTCCAGGAGCGCACCATCT
TCTTCAAGGACGACGGCAACTACAAGACCCGCGCCGAGGTGAAGTTCGAGGGCGACACCCTGGTGAACCG
CATCGAGCTGAAGGGCATCGACTTCAAGGAGGACGGCAACATCCTGGGGCACAAGCTGGAGTACAACTAC
AACAGCCACAACGTCTATATCATGGCCGACAAGCAGAAGAACGGCATCAAGGTGAACTTCAAGATCCGCC
ACAACATCGAGGACGGCAGCGTGCAGCTCGCCGACCACTACCAGCAGAACACCCCCATCGGCGACGGCCC
CGTGCTGCTGCCCGACAACCACTACCTGAGCACCCAGTCCGCCCTGAGCAAAGACCCCAACGAGAAGCGC
GATCACATGGTCCTGCTGGAGTTCGTGACCGCCGCCGGGATCACTCTCGGCATGGACGAGCTGTACAAGT
CCGGACTCAGATCTCGAGGTGAACAAAAACTCATCTCAGAAGAGGATCTGAGTGCTGCAGTGACTGCAGG
GAAGCTGGCACGGGCACCGGCCGACCCTGGGAAAGCCGGGGTCCCCGGAGTTGCAGCTCCCGGAGCTCCG
GCGGCGGCTCCACCGGCGAAAGAGATCCCGGAGGTCCTAGTGGACCCACGCAGCCGGCGGCGCTATGTGC
GGGGCCGCTTTTTGGGCAAGGGCGGCTTTGCCAAGTGCTTCGAGATCTCGGACGCGGACACCAAGGAGGT
GTTCGCGGGCAAGATTGTGCCTAAGTCTCTGCTGCTCAAGCCGCACCAGAGGGAGAAGATGTCCATGGAA
ATATCCATTCACCGCAGCCTCGCCCACCAGCACGTCGTAGGATTCCACGGCTTTTTCGAGGACAACGACT
TCGTGTTCGTGGTGTTGGAGCTCTGCCGCCGGAGGTCTCTCCTGGAGCTGCACAAGAGGAGGAAAGCCCT
GACTGAGCCTGAGGCCCGATACTACCTACGGCAAATTGTGCTTGGCTGCCAGTACCTGCACCGAAACCGA
GTTATTCATCGAGACCTCAAGCTGGGCAACCTTTTCCTGAATGAAGATCTGGAGGTGAAAATAGGGGATT
TTGGACTGGCAACCAAAGTCGAATATGACGGGGAGAGGAAGAAGACCCTGTGTGGGACTCCTAATTACAT
AGCTCCCGAGGTGCTGAGCAAGAAAGGGCACAGTTTCGAGGTGGATGTGTGGTCCATTGGGTGTATCATG
TATACCTTGTTAGTGGGCAAACCACCTTTTGAGACTTCTTGCCTAAAAGAGACCTACCTCCGGATCAAGA
AGAATGAATACAGTATTCCCAAGCACATCAACCCCGTGGCCGCCTCCCTCATCCAGAAGATGCTTCAGAC
AGATCCCACTGCCCGCCCAACCATTAACGAGCTGCTTAATGACGAGTTCTTTACTTCTGGCTATATCCCT
GCCCGTCTCCCCATCACCTGCCTGACCATTCCACCAAGGTTTTCGATTGCTCCCAGCAGCCTGGACCCCA
GCAACCGGAAGCCCCTCACAGTCCTCAATAAAGGCTTGGAGAACCCCCTGCCTGAGCGTCCCCGGGAAAA
AGAAGAACCAGTGGTTCGAGAGACAGGTGAGGTGGTCGACTGCCACCTCAGTGACATGCTGCAGCAGCTG
CACAGTGTCAATGCCTCCAAGCCCTCGGAGCGTGGGCTGGTCAGGCAAGAGGAGGCTGAGGATCCTGCCT
GCATCCCCATCTTCTGGGTCAGCAAGTGGGTGGACTATTCGGACAAGTACGGCCTTGGGTATCAGCTCTG
TGATAACAGCGTGGGGGTGCTCTTCAATGACTCAACACGCCTCATCCTCTACAATGATGGTGACAGCCTG
CAGTACATAGAGCGTGACGGCACTGAGTCCTACCTCACCGTGAGTTCCCATCCCAACTCCTTGATGAAGA
AGATCACCCTCCTTAAATATTTCCGCAATTACATGAGCGAGCACTTGCTGAAGGCAGGTGCCAACATCAC
GCCGCGCGAAGGTGATGAGCTCGCCCGGCTGCCCTACCTACGGACCTGGTTCCGCACCCGCAGCGCCATC
ATCCTGCACCTCAGCAACGGCAGCGTGCAGATCAACTTCTTCCAGGATCACACCAAGCTCATCTTGTGCC
CACTGATGGCAGCCGTGACCTACATCGACGAGAAGCGGGACTTCCGCACATACCGCCTGAGTCTCCTGGA
GGAGTACGGCTGCTGCAAGGAGCTGGCCAGCCGGCTCCGCTACGCCCGCACTATGGTGGACAAGCTGCTG
AGCTCACGCTCGGCCAGCAACCGTCTCAAGGCCTCCAAGGTACCGCGGGCCAACATTGAAGCCATCATTG
CCTCTGAAAAAGAAGTATGGAACAGAGAAAAATTGACTCTCCAGAAATCTTTGAAAAGGGCAGAGGCTGA
AGTATACAAACTGAAAGCTGAACTAAGAAATGACTCTTTACTTCAAACTCTGAGCCCTGATTCTGAACAT
GTCACTTTAAAGAGAATTTATGGTAAATACTTGAGGGCAGAAAGTTTTCGAAAGGCTCTCATTTACCAGA
AGAAATACCTGCTGCTGTTACTGGGTGGGTTCCAGGAATGTGAAGATGCCACCTTGGCCCTGCTTGCCCG
GATGGGGGGGCAGCCAGCTTTCACGGATCTAGAGGTGATCACCAATCGCCCAAAGGGCTTCACCAGGTTT
CGGTCGGCCGTCAGAGTATCCATTGCAATTTCCAGAATGAAATTTTTGGTTCGACGGTGGCATCGAGTCA
CAGGTTCTGTTTCCATCAATATTAACAGAGATGGCTTTGGACTGAATCAAGGTGCATAACCGCGGGCCCG
GGATCCACCGGATCTAGATAACTGATCATAATCAGCCATACCACATTTGTAGAGGTTTTACTTGCTTTAA
AAAACCTCCCACACCTCCCCCTGAACCTGAAACATAAAATGAATGCAATTGTTGTTGTTAACTTGTTTAT
TGCAGCTTATAATGGTTACAAATAAAGCAATAGCATCACAAATTTCACAAATAAAGCATTTTTTTCACTG
CATTCTAGTTGTGGTTTGTCCAAACTCATCAATGTATCTTAACGCGTAAATTGTAAGCGTTAATATTTTG
TTAAAATTCGCGTTAAATTTTTGTTAAATCAGCTCATTTTTTAACCAATAGGCCGAAATCGGCAAAATCC
CTTATAAATCAAAAGAATAGACCGAGATAGGGT
[37 nt withheld, positions 4094-4130]
AAAGAACGTGGACTCCAACGTCAAAGG
[49 nt withheld, positions 4158-4206]
T
[91 nt withheld, positions 4208-4298]
G
[124 nt withheld, positions 4300-4423]
CAGGTGGCACTTTTCGGGGAAATGTGCGCGGAACCCCTATTTGTTTATTTTTCTAAATACATTCAAATAT
GTATCCGCTCATGAGACAATAACCCTGATAAATGCTTCAATAATATTGAAAAAGGAAGAGTCCTGAGGCG
GAAAGAACCAGCTGTGGAATGTGTGTCAGTTAGGGTGTGGAAAGTCCCCAGGCTCCCCAGCAGGCAGAAG
TATGCAAAGCATGCATCTCAATTAGTCAGCAACCAGGTGTGGAAAGTCCCCAGGCTCCCCAGCAGGCAGA
AGTATGCAAAGCATGCATCTCAATTAGTCAGCAACCATAGTCCCGCCCCTAACTCCGCCCATCCCGCCCC
TAACTCCGCCCAGTTCCGCCCATTCTCCGCCCCATGGCTGACTAATTTTTTTTATTTATGCAGAGGCCGA
GGCCGCCTCGGCCTCTGAGCTATTCCAGAAGTAGTGAGGAGGCTTTTTTGGAGGCCTAGGCTTTTGCAAA
GATCGATCAAGAGACAGGATGAGGATCGTTTCGCATGATTGAACAAGATGGATTGCACGCAGGTTCTCCG
GCCGCTTGGGTGGAGAGGCTATTCGGCTATGACTGGGCACAACAGACAATCGGCTGCTCTGATGCCGCCG
TGTTCCGGCTGTCAGCGCAGGGGCGCCCGGTTCTTTTTGTCAAGACCGACCTGTCCGGTGCCCTGAATGA
ACTGCAAGACGAGGCAGCGCGGCTATCGTGGCTGGCCACGACGGGCGTTCCTTGCGCAGCTGTGCTCGAC
GTTGTCACTGAAGCGGGAAGGGACTGGCTGCTATTGGGCGAAGTGCCGGGGCAGGATCTCCTGTCATCTC
ACCTTGCTCCTGCCGAGAAAGTATCCATCATGGCTGATGCAATGCGGCGGCTGCATACGCTTGATCCGGC
TACCTGCCCATTCGACCACCAAGCGAAACATCGCATCGAGCGAGCACGTACTCGGATGGAAGCCGGTCTT
GTCGATCAGGATGATCTGGACGAAGAGCATCAGGGGCTCGCGCCAGCCGAACTGTTCGCCAGGCTCAAGG
CGAGCATGCCCGACGGCGAGGATCTCGTCGTGACCCATGGCGATGCCTGCTTGCCGAATATCATGGTGGA
AAATGGCCGCTTTTCTGGATTCATCGACTGTGGCCGGCTGGGTGTGGCGGACCGCTATCAGGACATAGCG
TTGGCTACCCGTGATATTGCTGAAGAGCTTGGCGGCGAATGGGCTGACCGCTTCCTCGTGCTTTACGGTA
TCGCCGCTCCCGATTCGCAGCGCATCGCCTTCTATCGCCTTCTTGACGAGTTCTTCTGAGCGGGACTCTG
GGGTTCGAAATGACCGACCAAGCGACGCCCAACCTGCCATCACGAGATTTCGATTCCACCGCCGCCTTCT
ATGAAAGGTTGGGCTTCGGAATCGTTTTCCGGGACGCCGGCTGGATGATCCTCCAGCGCGGGGATCTCAT
GCTGGAGTTCTTCGCCCACCCTAGGGGGAGGCTAACTGAAACACGGAAGGAGACAATACCGGAAGGAACC
CGCGCTATGACGGCAATAAAAAGACAGAATAAAACGCACGGTGTTGGGTCGTTTGTTCATAAACGCGGGG
TTCGGTCCCAGGGCTGGCACTCTGTCGATACCCCACCGAGACCCCATTGGGGCCAATACGCCCGCGTTTC
TTCCTTTTCCCCACCCCACCCCCCAAGTTCGGGTGAAGGCCCAGGGCTCGCAGCCAACGTCGGGGCGGCA
GGCCCTGCCATAGCCTCAGGTTACTCATATATACTTTAGATTGATTTAAAACTTCATTTTTAATTTAAAA
GGATCTAGGTGAAGATCCTTTTTGATAATCTCATGACCAAAATCCCTTAACGTGAGTTTTCGTTCCACTG
AGCGTCAGACCCCGTAGAAAAGATCAAAGGATCTTCTTGAGATCCTTTTTTTCTGCGCGTAATCTGCTGC
TTGCAAACAAAAAAACCACCGCTACCAGCGGTGGTTTGTTTGCCGGATCAAGAGCTACCAACTCTTTTTC
CGAAGGTAACTGGCTTCAGCAGAGCGCAGATACCAAATACTGTTCTTCTAGTGTAGCCGTAGTTAGGCCA
CCACTTCAAGAACTCTGTAGCACCGCCTACATACCTCGCTCTGCTAATCCTGTTACCAGTGGCTGCTGCC
AGTGGCGATAAGTCGTGTCTTACCGGGTTGGACTCAAGACGATAGTTACCGGATAAGGCGCAGCGGTCGG
GCTGAACGGGGGGTTCGTGCACACAGCCCAGCTTGGAGCGAACGACCTACACCGAACTGAGATACCTACA
GCGTGAGCTATGAGAAAGCGCCACGCTTCCCGAAGGGAGAAAGGCGGACAGGTATCCGGTAAGCGGCAGG
GTCGGAACAGGAGAGCGCACGAGGGAGCTTCCAGGGGGAAACGCCTGGTATCTTTATAGTCCTGTCGGGT
TTCGCCACCTCTGACTTGAGCGTCGATTTTTGTGATGCTCGTCAGGGGGGCGGAGCCTATGGAAAAACGC
CAGCAACGCGGCCTTTTTACGGTTCCTGGCCTTTTGCTGGCCTTTTGCTCACATGTTCTTTCCTGCGTTA
TCCCCTGATTCTGTGGATAACCGTATTACCGCCATGCAT
Features (pLannotate 1.2.2; 17 found; start..end, strand, type, name):
     61..364     +  enhancer       CMV enhancer: human cytomegalovirus immediate early enhancer
    365..568     +  promoter       CMV promoter: human cytomegalovirus (CMV) immediate early promoter
    613..1329    +  CDS            EGFP: EGFP is a basic (constitutively fluorescent) green fluorescent protein published in 1996, derived from Aequorea victoria. It is reported to be a rapidly-maturing weak dimer with moderate acid sensitivity.
   1330..1348    +  misc_feature   MCS (fragment): multiple cloning site
   1378..3186    +  CDS            PLK1: PLK1_HUMAN - Also known as PLK. Experimental evidence at protein level: Swiss-Prot protein existence level 1. Serine/threonine-protein kinase that performs several important functions throughout M phase of the cell cycle, including the regulation of centrosome maturation and spindle assembly, the removal of cohesins from chromosome arms, the inactivation of anaphase- promoting complex/cyclosome (APC/C) inhibitors, and the regulation of mitotic exit and cytokinesis. Polo-like kinase proteins acts by binding and phosphorylating proteins are that already phosphorylated on a specific motif recogni
   3199..3696    +  CDS            AKAP9 (fragment): AKAP9_HUMAN - Also known as AKAP350, AKAP450, KIAA0803. Experimental evidence at protein level: Swiss-Prot protein existence level 1. [Isoform 4]: Associated with the N-methyl-D-aspartate receptor and is specifically found in the neuromuscular junction (NMJ) as well as in neuronal synapses, suggesting a role in the organization of postsynaptic specializations. From Homo sapiens (Human).
   3699..3721    +  misc_feature   MCS (fragment): multiple cloning site
   3733..3817    +  CDS            large T antigen (fragment): large T antigen from SV40 (simian virus 40)
   3840..3961    +  polyA_signal   SV40 poly(A) signal: SV40 polyadenylation signal
   3995..4423    -  rep_origin     f1 ori (sequence partly withheld): f1 bacteriophage origin of replication; arrow indicates direction of (+) strand synthesis
   4450..4554    +  promoter       AmpR promoter: bla
   4556..4913    +  promoter       SV40 promoter: SV40 enhancer and early promoter
   4948..5742    +  CDS            NeoR/KanR: aminoglycoside phosphotransferase from Tn5; aph(3')-II (or nptII); confers resistance to neomycin, kanamycin, and G418 (Geneticin®)
   5763..5915    +  CDS            ble (fragment): BLE_KLEPN - Experimental evidence at protein level: Swiss-Prot protein existence level 1. Binding protein with a strong affinity to the bleomycin family of antibiotics. Binds to CL990; an antimitotic-antibiotic compound. From Klebsiella pneumoniae.
   5974..6021    +  polyA_signal   HSV TK poly(A) signal: herpes simplex virus thymidine kinase polyadenylation signal (Cole and Stacy, 1985)
   6112..6128    -  polyA_signal   bGH poly(A) signal (fragment): bovine growth hormone polyadenylation signal
   6350..6938    +  rep_origin     ori: high-copy-number ColE1/pMB1/pBR322/pUC origin of replication
