[The description below was written by a language model from this plasmid's Addgene catalogue record and pLannotate feature annotations shown in this document.]
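Description:
EGFP-plk1-AKAP is a mammalian expression plasmid of about 7 kb built on the pEGFP-C1 backbone. It is propagated in E. coli from a high-copy ColE1/pUC-type origin and also carries an f1 phage origin. One NeoR/KanR cassette (Tn5 aminoglycoside phosphotransferase) provides selection in both hosts. A bacterial bla-type promoter drives it for kanamycin resistance in bacteria, and the SV40 enhancer/early promoter drives it for G418 selection of transfected mammalian cells, with the HSV TK polyadenylation signal terminating the transcript. The short annotations for ble, bGH poly(A) and SV40 large T antigen are fragment matches in backbone sequence, not functional elements.

The payload is a single three-part fusion protein expressed from the human CMV immediate-early enhancer and promoter and terminated by the SV40 poly(A) signal. EGFP sits at the N-terminus. It is followed, across a remnant of the multiple cloning site, by full-length human Polo-like kinase 1 (PLK1). The C-terminus of PLK1 is joined to a fragment of about 500 bp from human AKAP9 (AKAP450) that corresponds to the pericentrin-AKAP450 centrosomal targeting domain. This domain is meant to tether the fluorescently tagged kinase to the centrosome, independently of PLK1's normal, regulated localisation through its phosphopeptide-binding function. The fusion can then be followed by fluorescence microscopy in live or fixed cells.

According to the record, the construct is used to study early mitotic events, mitotic progression and the control of cell-cycle re-entry after DNA damage, in the context of work on the functional dynamics of Plk1 at the centrosome.
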