Addgene plasmid #132967: EGFP-plk1-AKAP
Purpose: To study the processes involved in early mitotic events, mitotic progression, and control of re-entry after DNA damage
Depositing lab: Michael Yaffe. Publication: Functional dynamics of Polo-like kinase 1 at the centrosome. Kishi K, van Vugt MA, Okamoto K, Hayashi Y, Yaffe MB. Mol Cell Biol. 2009 Jun;29(11):3134-50. doi: 10.1128/MCB.01663-08. Epub 2009 Mar 23. PubMed 19307309.
Backbone
  Vector backbone: pEGFP-C1
  Vector type: Mammalian Expression
  Selectable markers: Neomycin (select with G418)
Growth in bacteria
  Bacterial resistance: Kanamycin, 50 μg/mL
  Growth temperature: 37°C
  Growth strain: DH5alpha
  Copy number: Unknown
Gene/Insert
  Gene/Insert name: polo-like kinase 1-AKAP
  Species: H. sapiens (human)
  Mutation: C terminus of full-length Plk1 fused to the pericentrin-AKAP450 centrosomal targeting domain of AKAP450
  Entrez Gene: PLK1 (a.k.a. PLK, STPK13); AKAP9 (a.k.a. AKAP-9, AKAP350, AKAP450, CG-NAP, HYPERION, LQT11, MU-RMS-40.16A, PPP1R45, PRKA9, YOTIAO)
Terms and licenses: Academic/Nonprofit Terms; Industry Terms: Not Available to Industry
How to cite: EGFP-plk1-AKAP was a gift from Michael Yaffe (Addgene plasmid # 132967 ; http://n2t.net/addgene:132967 ; RRID:Addgene_132967)
